>Addgene plasmid #8339 | pcdna3.1 hciap2mut | addgene partial sequence | sequence record 16896 | 8339 with T7
CTAGTACGGCCGCAGTGTGCTGGAATTATGGAACAAAACTTATTTCTGAAGAAGATCTGATGAACATAGT
AGAAAACAGCATATTCTTATCAAATTTGATGAAAAGCGCCAACACGTTTGAACTGAAATACGACTTGTCA
TGTGAACTGTACCGAATGTCTACGTATTCCACTTTTCCTGCTGGGGTTCCTGTCTCAGAAAGGAGTCTTG
CTCGTGCTGGTTTCTATTACACTGGTGTGAATGACAAGGTCAAATGCTTCTGTTGTGGCCTGATGCTGGA
TAACTGGAAAAGAGGAGACAGTCCTACTGAAAAGCATAAAAAGTTGTATCCTAGCTGCAGATTCGTTCAG
AGTCTAGATTCCGTTAACAACTTGGAAGCTACCTCTCAGCCTACTTTTCCTTCTTCAGTAACAAATTCCA
CACACTCATTACTTCCGGGTACAGAAAACAGTGGATATTTCCGTGGCTCTTATTCAAACTCTCCATCAAA
TCCTGTAAACTCCAGAGCAAATCAAGATTTTTCTGCCTTGATGAGAAGTTCCTACCACTGTGCAATGAAT
AACGAAAATGCCAGATTACTTACTTTTCAGACATGGCCATTGACTTTTCTGTCGCCAACAGATCTGGCAA
AAGCAGGCTTTTACTACATAGGACCTGGAGACAGAGTGGCTTGCTTTGCCTGTGGTGGAAAATTGAGCAA
TTGGGAACCGA
