[The description below was written by a language model from this plasmid's Addgene catalogue record.]
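Description:
pcdna3.1 hciap2mut is a mammalian expression plasmid built on the Invitrogen pcDNA3.1 backbone (about 5.4 kb without insert) that carries a mutant form of human cIAP2, the product of the BIRC3 gene. It is maintained in E. coli as a high-copy plasmid under ampicillin selection, and it carries a neomycin resistance marker so that transfected mammalian cells can be selected with G418. No feature table accompanies the record and the promoter is not explicitly listed. pcDNA3.1 vectors conventionally drive the insert from the CMV immediate-early promoter, and the T7 priming site named as the 5′ sequencing primer is a standard element flanking the cloning region in that backbone.

The insert is roughly 1.8 kb, cloned between XhoI (5′) and BamHI (3′) sites that both remain intact, and it is fused to a myc epitope tag for detection or immunoprecipitation. The record does not say at which end of the protein the tag sits. The defining change is H574A. cIAP2 is an inhibitor-of-apoptosis family member with a C-terminal RING domain that confers E3 ubiquitin ligase activity, and substitution of a histidine in this region is a usual way to generate a ligase-deficient variant, although the record itself does not spell out the functional consequence. The depositor also notes an additional N100D change in the coding sequence, which is reported not to affect protein function.

The associated publication concerns TNF receptor II signalling and cIAP-mediated ubiquitination and degradation of TRAF2. This suggests the construct serves as a mutant comparator to wild-type cIAP proteins in transfection experiments on ubiquitination and TNF receptor signalling.
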