Addgene plasmid #8339: pcdna3.1 hciap2mut
Depositing lab: Jon Ashwell. Depositing organization: National Cancer Institute (NCI). Publication: TNF-RII and c-IAP1 mediate ubiquitination and degradation of TRAF2. Li X, Yang Y, Ashwell JD. Nature 2002 Mar 21;416(6878):345-7. 10.1038/416345a PubMed 11907583.
Backbone
  Vector backbone: pcDNA3.1
  Backbone manufacturer: Invitrogen
  Backbone size w/o insert (bp): 5400
  Vector type: Mammalian Expression
  Selectable markers: Neomycin (select with G418)
Growth in bacteria
  Bacterial resistance: Ampicillin, 100 μg/mL
  Growth temperature: 37°C
  Growth strain: DH5alpha
  Copy number: High Copy
Gene/Insert
  Gene/Insert name: ciap2mut (alt name: cIAP2)
  Species: H. sapiens (human)
  Insert size (bp): 1800
  Mutation: H574A
  Entrez Gene: BIRC3 (a.k.a. AIP1, API2, CIAP2, HAIP1, HIAP1, IAP-1, MALT2, MIHC, RNF49, c-IAP2)
  Tag / fusion protein: myc
  Cloning method: Restriction Enzyme; 5′ cloning site Xho1 (not destroyed); 3′ cloning site BamH1 (not destroyed)
  Sequencing primers: 5′ T7; 3′ SP6
Terms and licenses: Academic/Nonprofit Terms; Industry Terms: Not Available to Industry
Depositor comments: There is a N100D change in the amino acid sequence, according to the author this mutation does not affect protein function.
How to cite: pcdna3.1 hciap2mut was a gift from Jon Ashwell (Addgene plasmid # 8339 ; http://n2t.net/addgene:8339 ; RRID:Addgene_8339)
